>Addgene plasmid #215256 | GB4405 | addgene full sequence | sequence record 440537 | Addgene NGS Result
GGAGCTCAATGGTAACTTTACTCTTTATTTAACCATACATTTTTTTTTATTTTTTTCACTTTGTTCTTCA
TCCACTATTGTTCTTTGTTCATCTTGAACAAAAGCTCCCTCCTTCTTTGTTCTTCATCCACCATTGTTCT
TCATCAATCATTTCGCTGTCAGGAGTGGCTATTGTTGTTATCATCAAAATCTATATTGATACTATTATAC
TCGATATGTTATAGACTTTATTAAAAAAAACTTTGTTTGTTTGCAGAAAGTGGATTTTTAATCAAATTTA
ATTGTGATGATTACAATGTCAATTGGTTATGCAAGATATTAATTAATATGTTTAAGATTTTTCACTTTTA
ATAAGTAAAATAAAATACGTCAAAAAAATTTCCTAAAGATAATGCCAAAAAGGTTAAATTATAGAAATTA
AACTAAAATATATTAAAAGTTGACTTAAAAATGCAATGTTGACCACCGACCTAGGGGAAAACAAATTTAC
CGTATCTGGGATAGAATCTCTTCTGTATCATCTCAGATAAAGATTACTACATAAACACACTTTACAGTTT
TACGACGCCCAAAATTCAATTCCCGGAGATTAAAAACCCTAAAACAAACACTGGCGATTCGATTTTCCCT
CCCAATTCAAATCATCTCTTAATCTTCTTCTTCTCACTATCCTCTCAAATTCGCCGCCGATCTTCCATCA
ATTTTGATTTCTCGCACCGAAATTTCGACTTTTCATCTCCTATCGACGAAACCCTAATTTTTCACACTCC
AGAAATCGAACTTTGACGACGATGTTAATGGCTAAACCCCGCTGTCAGGAGTCTCAATGGTAACTTTACT
CTTTATTTAACCATACATTTTTTTTTATTTTTTTCACTTTGTTCTTCATCCACTATTGTTCTTTGTTCAT
CTTGAACAAAAGCTCCCTCCTTCTTTGTTCTTCATCCACCATTGTTCTTCATCAATCATTTCGCTGTCAG
GAGAGCGATCAGCTTGCATGCCGGTCGATCTAGTAACATAGATGACACCGCGCGCGATAATTTATCCTAG
TTTGCGCGCTATATTTTGTTTTCTATCGCGTATTAAATGTATAATTGCGGGACTCTAATCATAAAAACCC
ATCTCATAAATAACGTCATGCATTACATGTTAATTATTACATGCTTAACGTAATTCAACAGAAATTATAT
GATAATCATGGCAAGACCGGCAACAGGATTCAATCTTAAGAAACTTTATTGCCAAATGTTTGAACGATCT
GCTTGACTCTAGCTAGAGTCCGAACCCCAGAGTCCCGCTCAGAAGAACTCGTCAAGAAGGCGATAGAAGG
CTATGCGCTGCGAATCGGGAGCGGCGATACCGTAAAGCACGAGGAAGCGGTCAGCCCATTCGCCGCCAAG
CTCTTCAGCAATATCACGGGTAGCCAACGCTATGTCCTGATAGCGGTCCGCCACACCCAGCCGGCCACAG
TCGATGAATCCAGAAAAGCGGCCATTTTCCACCATGATATTCGGCAAGCAGGCGTCGCCGTGGGTCACGA
CGAGATCCTCGCCGTCGGGCATCCGCGCCTTGAGCCTGGCGAACAGTTCGGCTGGCGCGAGCCCCTGATG
CTCTTCGTCCAGATCATCCTGATCGACAAGACCGGCTTCCATCCGAGTACGTGCTCGCTCGATGCGGTGT
TTCGCTTGGTGGTCGAATGGGCAGGTAGCCGGATCAAGCGTATGCAGCCGCCGCATTGCATCAGCCATGA
TGGATACTTTCTCGGCAGGAGCAAGGTGAGATGACAGGAGATCCTGCCCCGGCACTTCGCCCAATAGCAG
CCAGTCCCTTCCCGCTTCAGTGACAACGTCGAGCACAGCTGCGCAAGGAACGCCCGTCGTGGCCAGCCAC
GATAGCCGCGCTGCCTCGTCTTGGAGTTCATTCAGGGCACCGGACAGGTCGGTCTTGACAAAAAGAACCG
GGCGCCCCTGCGCTGACAGCCGGAACACGGCGGCATCAGAGCAGCCGATTGTCTGTTGTGCCCAGTCATA
GCCGAATAGCCTCTCCACCCAAGCGGCCGGAGAACCTGCGTGCAATCCATCTTGTTCAATCATGCCTCGA
TCGAGTTGAGAGTGAATATGAGACTCTAATTGGATACCGAGGGGAATTTATGGAACGTCAGTGGAGCATT
TTTGACAAGAAATATTTGCTAGCTGATAGTGACCTTAGGCGACTTTTGAACGCGCAATAATGGTTTCTGA
CGTATGTGCTTAGCTCATTAAACTCCAGAAACCCGCGGCTCAGTGGCTCCTTCAACGTTGCGGTTCTGTC
AGTTCCAAACGTAAAACGGCTTGTCCCGCGTCATCGGCGGGGGTCATACCGTGACTCCCTTAATTCTCAT
GTATCTCCGTCAGGAGTCTCAATGGTAACTTTACTCTTTATTTAACCATACATTTTTTTTTATTTTTTTC
ACTTTGTTCTTCATCCACTATTGTTCTTTGTTCATCTTGAACAAAAGCTCCCTCCTTCTTTGTTCTTCAT
CCACCATTGTTCTTCATCAATCATTTCGCTGTCAGGAGACTAGAGCCAAGCTGATCTCCTTTGCCCCGGA
GATCACCATGGACGACTTTCTCTATCTCTACGATCTAGGAAGAAAGTTCGACGGAGAAGGTGACGATACC
ATGTTCACCACCGATAATGAGAAGATTAGCCTCTTCAATTTCAGAAAGAATGCTGACCCACAGATGGTTA
GAGAGGCCTACGCGGCAGGTCTGATCAAGACGATCTACCCGAGTAATAATCTCCAGGAGATCAAATACCT
TCCCAAGAAGGTTAAAGATGCAGTCAAAAGATTCAGGACTAACTGCATCAAGAACACAGAGAAAGATATA
TTTCTCAAGATCAGAAGTACTATTCCAGTATGGACGATTCAAGGCTTGCTTCATAAACCAAGGCAAGTAA
TAGAGATTGGAGTCTCTAAGAAAGTAGTTCCTACTGAATCAAAGGCCATGGAGTCAAAAATTCAGATCGA
GGATCTAACAGAACTCGCCGTGAAGACTGGCGAACAGTTCATACAGAGTCTTTTACGACTCAATGACAAG
AAGAAAATCTTCGTCAACATGGTGGAGCACGACACTCTCGTCTACTCCAAGAATATCAAAGATACAGTCT
CAGAAGACCAAAGGGCTATTGAGACTTTTCAACAAAGGGTAATATCGGGAAACCTCCTCGGATTCCATTG
CCCAGCTATCTGTCACTTCATCAAAAGGACAGTAGAAAAGGAAGGTGGCACCTACAAATGCCATCATTGC
GATAAAGGAAAGGCTATCGTTCAAGATGCCCCTGCCGACAGTGGTCCCAAAGATGGACCCCCACCCACGA
GGAGCATCGTGGAAAAAGAAGACGTTCCAACCACGTCTTCAAAGCAAGTGGATTGATGTGATATCTCCAC
TGACGTAAGGGATGACGCACAATCCCACTATCCTTCGCAAGACCCTTCCTCTATATAAGGAAGTTCATTT
CATTTGGAGAGGACTCCGGTATTTTTACAACAATTACCACAACAAAACAAACAACAAACAACATTACAAT
TTACTATTCTAGTCGAAATGGCCCCAATAAGTTCCACGTGGTCTAGGCTCATAAGGTTTGTGGCTGTGGA
AACCTCCTTAGTTCACATCGGCGAGCCTATTGATGCAACAATGGACGTGGGCTTAGCACGTAGGGAAGGG
AAGACAATACAAGCCTATGAGATCATCGGCAGTGGCTCTGCTTTAGATCTGTCTGCCCAAGTGTCAAAGA
ACGTACTTACGGTCCGTGAGCTCTTAATGCCCTTGAGCCGTGAGGAGATTAAAACGGTAAGATGCCTTGG
CCTTAATTATCCCGTCCACGCCACAGAAGCCAACGTGGCCGTGCCGAAATTCCCGAACCTTTTTTACAAA
CCCGTAACCTCCCTCATCGGACCAGGTGGGTTGATAACCATCCCTTCAGTTGTCCAACCACCTAAAGAGC
ACCAGAGCGATTACGAAGCCGAGTTGGTTATCGTCATCGGTAAAGCCGCCAAAAATGTCAGTGAAGATGA
AGCTCTGGACTACGTGTTGGGCTACACCGCAGCCAATGACATCTCATTTAGGAAACATCAGTTGGCCGTT
TCTCAATGGTCATTCTCCAAGGGTTTTGATGGCACGAATCCCCTGGGACCGTGCCTGGTTTCTGCTTCCT
CTATTCCAGATCCACAGGATATTCCGATCCAATGTAAACTCAACGGTGGGGTGGTGCAAAATGGAAACAC
TCGTGATCAGATTTTTAATGTCAAGAAAACAATCTCTTTTTTAAGCCAAGGGACTACGTTGGAGCCTGGT
TCCATAATCCTGACGGGGACGCCCGACGGAGTGGGCTTCGTAAGAAACCCACCGCTTTATTTGAAGGACG
GTGATGAAGTAATGACTTGGATCGGATCAGGTATAGGAACCTTAGCCAACACTGTCCGAGAGGAGCAGAC
TTGTTTCGCTTCAGGAGGGCACGAGTAAGCTTGGAATGGATCTTCGATCCCGATCGTTCAAACATTTGGC
AATAAAGTTTCTTAAGATTGAATCCTGTTGCCGGTCTTGCGACGATTATCATATAATTTCTGTTGAATTA
CGTTAAGCATGTAATAATTAACATGTAATGCATGACGTTATTTATGAGATGGGTTTTTATGATTAGAGTC
CCGCAATTATACATTTAATACGCGATAGAAAACAAAATATAGCGCGCAAACTAGGATAAATTATCGCGCG
CGGTGTCATCTATGTTACTAGATCGGGAATTGCCAAGCTAATTCTTGAAGACGAAAGGGCCTCGTGATAC
GCCTATTTTTATAGGTTAATGTCATGATAATAATGGTTTCTTAGACGTCAGGTGGCACTTTTCGGGGAAA
TGTGCGCGGAACCCCTATTTGTTTATTTTTCTAAATACATTCAAATATGTATCCGCTCATGAGACAATAA
CCCTGATAAATGCTTCAATAATGGGACCGACTCGCGCTGTCAGGAGACTAGAGCCAAGCTGATCTCCTTT
GCCCCGGAGATCACCATGGACGACTTTCTCTATCTCTACGATCTAGGAAGAAAGTTCGACGGAGAAGGTG
ACGATACCATGTTCACCACCGATAATGAGAAGATTAGCCTCTTCAATTTCAGAAAGAATGCTGACCCACA
GATGGTTAGAGAGGCCTACGCGGCAGGTCTGATCAAGACGATCTACCCGAGTAATAATCTCCAGGAGATC
AAATACCTTCCCAAGAAGGTTAAAGATGCAGTCAAAAGATTCAGGACTAACTGCATCAAGAACACAGAGA
AAGATATATTTCTCAAGATCAGAAGTACTATTCCAGTATGGACGATTCAAGGCTTGCTTCATAAACCAAG
GCAAGTAATAGAGATTGGAGTCTCTAAGAAAGTAGTTCCTACTGAATCAAAGGCCATGGAGTCAAAAATT
CAGATCGAGGATCTAACAGAACTCGCCGTGAAGACTGGCGAACAGTTCATACAGAGTCTTTTACGACTCA
ATGACAAGAAGAAAATCTTCGTCAACATGGTGGAGCACGACACTCTCGTCTACTCCAAGAATATCAAAGA
TACAGTCTCAGAAGACCAAAGGGCTATTGAGACTTTTCAACAAAGGGTAATATCGGGAAACCTCCTCGGA
TTCCATTGCCCAGCTATCTGTCACTTCATCAAAAGGACAGTAGAAAAGGAAGGTGGCACCTACAAATGCC
ATCATTGCGATAAAGGAAAGGCTATCGTTCAAGATGCCCCTGCCGACAGTGGTCCCAAAGATGGACCCCC
ACCCACGAGGAGCATCGTGGAAAAAGAAGACGTTCCAACCACGTCTTCAAAGCAAGTGGATTGATGTGAT
ATCTCCACTGACGTAAGGGATGACGCACAATCCCACTATCCTTCGCAAGACCCTTCCTCTATATAAGGAA
GTTCATTTCATTTGGAGAGGACTCCGGTATTTTTACAACAATTACCACAACAAAACAAACAACAAACAAC
ATTACAATTTACTATTCTAGTCGAAATGAGAATTAACATCTCCCTTTCATCATTATTTGAACGTCTGTCA
AAGTTATCCAGCAGATCCATTGCAATCACCTGTGGTGTCGTCTTGGCCTCCGCAATCGCTTTTCCGATAA
TCCGTAGGGACTATCAGACTTTTTTGGAAGTCGGGCCGAGTTACGCTCCGCAGAATTTCAGAGGTTACAT
CATAGTATGCGTGCTTTCACTCTTTAGGCAGGAACAAAAAGGGTTGGCTATCTATGATCGACTGCCCGAA
AAGCGAAGGTGGTTGGCAGATCTCCCATTCCGAGAAGGTACGCGTCCTTCTATCACAAGTCATATCATCC
AAAGACAGAGGACTCAGCTGGTAGACCAAGAATTTGCAACCCGAGAACTCATTGATAAAGTTATACCCAG
AGTTCAGGCTCGACACACCGATAAGACGTTTCTGTCAACCTCAAAGTTCGAATTTCATGCCAAAGCAATT
TTTTTGCTGCCCAGTATTCCCATCAATGATCCCTTGAATATACCTTCACATGATACTGTCAGACGAACAA
AAAGGGAGATCGCTCACATGCACGATTACCACGACTGCACCCTGCACTTGGCTCTCGCAGCCCAGGACGG
TAAAGAAGTACTTAAAAAAGGGTGGGGCCAGAGACATCCCCTCGCTGGCCCCGGCGTGCCGGGACCTCCA
ACCGAATGGACGTTTTTATATGCACCGCGTAACGAGGAGGAAGCCAGAGTGGTCGAGATGATAGTGGAGG
CCAGTATTGGTTACATGACAAATGACCCCGCTGGTAAAATTGTAGAGAACGCTAAGTGAGCTTGGAATGG
ATCTTCGATCCCGATCGTTCAAACATTTGGCAATAAAGTTTCTTAAGATTGAATCCTGTTGCCGGTCTTG
CGACGATTATCATATAATTTCTGTTGAATTACGTTAAGCATGTAATAATTAACATGTAATGCATGACGTT
ATTTATGAGATGGGTTTTTATGATTAGAGTCCCGCAATTATACATTTAATACGCGATAGAAAACAAAATA
TAGCGCGCAAACTAGGATAAATTATCGCGCGCGGTGTCATCTATGTTACTAGATCGGGAATTGCCAAGCT
AATTCTTGAAGACGAAAGGGCCTCGTGATACGCCTATTTTTATAGGTTAATGTCATGATAATAATGGTTT
CTTAGACGTCAGGTGGCACTTTTCGGGGAAATGTGCGCGGAACCCCTATTTGTTTATTTTTCTAAATACA
TTCAAATATGTATCCGCTCATGAGACAATAACCCTGATAAATGCTTCAATAATGGGACCGACTCGCGCTG
TCAGGAGACTAGAGCCAAGCTGATCTCCTTTGCCCCGGAGATCACCATGGACGACTTTCTCTATCTCTAC
GATCTAGGAAGAAAGTTCGACGGAGAAGGTGACGATACCATGTTCACCACCGATAATGAGAAGATTAGCC
TCTTCAATTTCAGAAAGAATGCTGACCCACAGATGGTTAGAGAGGCCTACGCGGCAGGTCTGATCAAGAC
GATCTACCCGAGTAATAATCTCCAGGAGATCAAATACCTTCCCAAGAAGGTTAAAGATGCAGTCAAAAGA
TTCAGGACTAACTGCATCAAGAACACAGAGAAAGATATATTTCTCAAGATCAGAAGTACTATTCCAGTAT
GGACGATTCAAGGCTTGCTTCATAAACCAAGGCAAGTAATAGAGATTGGAGTCTCTAAGAAAGTAGTTCC
TACTGAATCAAAGGCCATGGAGTCAAAAATTCAGATCGAGGATCTAACAGAACTCGCCGTGAAGACTGGC
GAACAGTTCATACAGAGTCTTTTACGACTCAATGACAAGAAGAAAATCTTCGTCAACATGGTGGAGCACG
ACACTCTCGTCTACTCCAAGAATATCAAAGATACAGTCTCAGAAGACCAAAGGGCTATTGAGACTTTTCA
ACAAAGGGTAATATCGGGAAACCTCCTCGGATTCCATTGCCCAGCTATCTGTCACTTCATCAAAAGGACA
GTAGAAAAGGAAGGTGGCACCTACAAATGCCATCATTGCGATAAAGGAAAGGCTATCGTTCAAGATGCCC
CTGCCGACAGTGGTCCCAAAGATGGACCCCCACCCACGAGGAGCATCGTGGAAAAAGAAGACGTTCCAAC
CACGTCTTCAAAGCAAGTGGATTGATGTGATATCTCCACTGACGTAAGGGATGACGCACAATCCCACTAT
CCTTCGCAAGACCCTTCCTCTATATAAGGAAGTTCATTTCATTTGGAGAGGACTCCGGTATTTTTACAAC
AATTACCACAACAAAACAAACAACAAACAACATTACAATTTACTATTCTAGTCGAAATGGCATCCTTTGA
AAATAGTCTGTCCGTTTTGATCGTCGGGGCTGGCCTTGGGGGATTAGCAGCCGCAATAGCTCTTAGGAGA
CAGGGCCATGTAGTAAAGATCTATGATAGTTCCTCATTCAAAGCTGAACTGGGTGCTGGCCTTGCTGTAC
CTCCGAATACGCTTAGAAGCCTTCAACAGTTAGGTTGTAATACAGAGAATTTGAACGGAGTCGACAATCT
CTGCTTCACGGCCATGGGTTACGACGGCTCCGTAGGTATGATGAATAACATGACAGACTACAGGGAGGCT
TATGGCACATCCTGGATTATGGTTCATCGAGTGGATTTACATAATGAACTTATGCGTGTCGCACTTGATC
CGGGGGGGCTGGGACCACCAGCAACATTACATTTAAATCACAGAGTGACCTTCTGCGACGTTGACGCATG
TACGGTAACTTTTACCAACGGGACGACACAAAGTGCCGACTTGATCGTAGGGGCTGACGGCATACGAAGC
ACCATACGTAGATTCGTCTTGGAGGAAGATGTAACTGTGCCTGCCAGCGGGATCGTCGGTTTCAGATGGC
TGGTGCAAGCCGATGCCTTAGACCCTTACCCTGAGTTAGATTGGATTGTTAAGAAGCCTCCACTCGGTGC
TCGTCTGATCTCTACGCCACAGAATCCACAGTCCGGCGTGGGGTTGGCTGACCGTCGTACAATTATCATC
TACGCTTGTAGGGGTGGCACGATGGTTAATGTGTTGGCTGTCCACGACGACGAAAGAGATCAGAATACGG
CAGATTGGTCAGTGCCGGCTTCCAAAGATGATCTCTTCCGTGTATTCCATGACTACCACCCAAGATTCAG
ACGTTTGCTCGAACTTGCTCAAGATATCAATCTCTGGCAAATGAGGGTAGTTCCCGTGCTTAAAAAATGG
GTGAACAAGCGTGTCTGTTTATTAGGAGATGCCGCCCATGCTTCTCTCCCCACGCTGGGTCAAGGGTTCG
GAATGGGACTGGAGGACGCCGTGGCACTCGGCACATTGTTACCCAAAGGAACTACGGCTTCACAGATCGA
AACGAGACTGGCCGTTTACGAGCAATTACGAAAGGATAGGGCTGAGTTCGTAGCAGCAGAATCCTACGAG
GAACAGTATGTCCCTGAGATGCGTGGGCTCTATCTTCGTTCCAAAGAACTCCGAGATCGAGTGATGGGAT
ATGATATTAAAGTGGAGTCAGAAAAGGTTTTGGAGACTCTGCTTCGATCCTCTAATTCTGCATGAGCTTG
GAATGGATCTTCGATCCCGATCGTTCAAACATTTGGCAATAAAGTTTCTTAAGATTGAATCCTGTTGCCG
GTCTTGCGACGATTATCATATAATTTCTGTTGAATTACGTTAAGCATGTAATAATTAACATGTAATGCAT
GACGTTATTTATGAGATGGGTTTTTATGATTAGAGTCCCGCAATTATACATTTAATACGCGATAGAAAAC
AAAATATAGCGCGCAAACTAGGATAAATTATCGCGCGCGGTGTCATCTATGTTACTAGATCGGGAATTGC
CAAGCTAATTCTTGAAGACGAAAGGGCCTCGTGATACGCCTATTTTTATAGGTTAATGTCATGATAATAA
TGGTTTCTTAGACGTCAGGTGGCACTTTTCGGGGAAATGTGCGCGGAACCCCTATTTGTTTATTTTTCTA
AATACATTCAAATATGTATCCGCTCATGAGACAATAACCCTGATAAATGCTTCAATAATGGGACCGACTC
GCGCTGTCAGGAGTGGCTATTGTTGTTATCATCAAAATCTATATTGATACTATTATACTCGATATGTTAT
AGACTTTATTAAAAAAAACTTTGTTTGTTTGCAGAAAGTGGATTTTTAATCAAATTTAATTGTGATGATT
ACAATGTCAATTGGTTATGCAAGATATTAATTAATATGTTTAAGATTTTTCACTTTTAATAAGTAAAATA
AAATACGTCAAAAAAATTTCCTAAAGATAATGCCAAAAAGGTTAAATTATAGAAATTAAACTAAAATATA
TTAAAAGTTGACTTAAAAATGCAATGTTGACCACCGACCTAGGGGAAAACAAATTTACCGTATCTGGGAT
AGAATCTCTTCTGTATCATCTCAGATAAAGATTACTACATAAACACACTTTACAGTTTTACGACGCCCAA
AATTCAATTCCCGGAGATTAAAAACCCTAAAACAAACACTGGCGATTCGATTTTCCCTCCCAATTCAAAT
CATCTCTTAATCTTCTTCTTCTCACTATCCTCTCAAATTCGCCGCCGATCTTCCATCAATTTTGATTTCT
CGCACCGAAATTTCGACTTTTCATCTCCTATCGACGAAACCCTAATTTTTCACACTCCAGAAATCGAACT
TTGACGACGATGTTAATGGCTAAACCCCGCTGTCAGGAGTCTCAATGGTAACTTTACTCTTTATTTAACC
ATACATTTTTTTTTATTTTTTTCACTTTGTTCTTCATCCACTATTGTTCTTTGTTCATCTTGAACAAAAG
CTCCCTCCTTCTTTGTTCTTCATCCACCATTGTTCTTCATCAATCATTTCGCTGTCATGAGACCGGATCC
TGACAGGATATATTGGCGGGTAAACCTAAGAGAAAAGAGCGTTTATTAGAATAATCGGATATTTAAAAGG
GCGTGAAAAGGTTTATCCGTTCGTCCATTTGTATGTGCATGCCAACCACAGGGTTCCCCTCGGGATCAAA
GTACTTTGATCCAACCCCTCCGCTGCTATAGTGCAGTCGGCTTCTGACGTTCAGTGCAGCCGTCATCTGA
AAACGACATGTCGCACAAGTCCTAAGTTACGCGACAGGCTGCCGCCCTGCCCTTTTCCTGGCGTTTTCTT
GTCGCGTGTTTTAGTCGCATAAAGTAGAATACTTGCGACTAGAACCGGAGACATTACGCCATGAACAAGA
GCGCCGCCGCTGGCCTGCTGGGCTATGCCCGCGTCAGCACCGACGACCAGGACTTGACCAACCAACGGGC
CGAACTGCACGCGGCCGGCTGCACCAAGCTGTTTTCCGAGAAGATCACCGGCACCAGGCGCGACCGCCCG
GAGCTGGCCAGGATGCTTGACCACCTACGCCCTGGCGACGTTGTGACAGTGACCAGGCTAGACCGCCTGG
CCCGCAGCACCCGCGACCTACTGGACATTGCCGAGCGCATCCAGGAGGCCGGCGCGGGCCTGCGTAGCCT
GGCAGAGCCGTGGGCCGACACCACCACGCCGGCCGGCCGCATGGTGTTGACCGTGTTCGCCGGCATTGCC
GAGTTCGAGCGTTCCCTAATCATCGACCGCACCCGGAGCGGGCGCGAGGCCGCCAAGGCCCGAGGCGTGA
AGTTTGGCCCCCGCCCTACCCTCACCCCGGCACAGATCGCGCACGCCCGCGAGCTGATCGACCAGGAAGG
CCGCACCGTGAAAGAGGCGGCTGCACTGCTTGGCGTGCATCGCTCGACCCTGTACCGCGCACTTGAGCGC
AGCGAGGAAGTGACGCCCACCGAGGCCAGGCGGCGCGGTGCCTTCCGTGAGGACGCATTGACCGAGGCCG
ACGCCCTGGCGGCCGCCGAGAATGAACGCCAAGAGGAACAAGCATGAAACCGCACCAGGACGGCCAGGAC
GAACCGTTTTTCATTACCGAAGAGATCGAGGCGGAGATGATCGCGGCCGGGTACGTGTTCGAGCCGCCCG
CGCACCTCTCAACCGTGCGGCTGCATGAAATCCTGGCCGGTTTGTCTGATGCCAAGCTGGCGGCCTGGCC
GGCCAGCTTGGCCGCTGAAGAAACCGAGCGCCGCCGTCTAAAAAGGTGATGTGTATTTGAGTAAAACAGC
TTGCGTCATGCGGTCGCTGCGTATATGATGCGATGAGTAAATAAACAAATACGCAAGGGGAACGCATGAA
GGTTATCGCTGTACTTAACCAGAAAGGCGGGTCAGGCAAGACGACCATCGCAACCCATCTAGCCCGCGCC
CTGCAACTCGCCGGGGCCGATGTTCTGTTAGTCGATTCCGATCCCCAGGGCAGTGCCCGCGATTGGGCGG
CCGTGCGGGAAGATCAACCGCTAACCGTTGTCGGCATCGACCGCCCGACGATTGACCGCGACGTGAAGGC
CATCGGCCGGCGCGACTTCGTAGTGATCGACGGAGCGCCCCAGGCGGCGGACTTGGCTGTGTCCGCGATC
AAGGCAGCCGACTTCGTGCTGATTCCGGTGCAGCCAAGCCCTTACGACATATGGGCCACCGCCGACCTGG
TGGAGCTGGTTAAGCAGCGCATTGAGGTCACGGATGGAAGGCTACAAGCGGCCTTTGTCGTGTCGCGGGC
GATCAAAGGCACGCGCATCGGCGGTGAGGTTGCCGAGGCGCTGGCCGGGTACGAGCTGCCCATTCTTGAG
TCCCGTATCACGCAGCGCGTGAGCTACCCAGGCACTGCCGCCGCCGGCACAACCGTTCTTGAATCAGAAC
CCGAGGGCGACGCTGCCCGCGAGGTCCAGGCGCTGGCCGCTGAAATTAAATCAAAACTCATTTGAGTTAA
TGAGGTAAAGAGAAAATGAGCAAAAGCACAAACACGCTAAGTGCCGGCCGTCCGAGCGCACGCAGCAGCA
AGGCTGCAACGTTGGCCAGCCTGGCAGACACGCCAGCCATGAAGCGGGTCAACTTTCAGTTGCCGGCGGA
GGATCACACCAAGCTGAAGATGTACGCGGTACGCCAAGGCAAGACCATTACCGAGCTGCTATCTGAATAC
ATCGCGCAGCTACCAGAGTAAATGAGCAAATGAATAAATGAGTAGATGAATTTTAGCGGCTAAAGGAGGC
GGCATGGAAAATCAAGAACAACCAGGCACCGACGCCGTGGAATGCCCCATGTGTGGAGGAACGGGCGGTT
GGCCAGGCGTAAGCGGCTGGGTTGCCTGCCGGCCCTGCAATGGCACTGGAACCCCCAAGCCCGAGGAATC
GGCGTGAGCGGTCGCAAACCATCCGGCCCGGTACAAATCGGCGCGGCGCTGGGTGATGACCTGGTGGAGA
AGTTGAAGGCCGCGCAGGCCGCCCAGCGGCAACGCATCGAGGCAGAAGCACGCCCCGGTGAATCGTGGCA
AGCGGCCGCTGATCGAATCCGCAAAGAATCCCGGCAACCGCCGGCAGCCGGTGCGCCGTCGATTAGGAAG
CCGCCCAAGGGCGACGAGCAACCAGATTTTTTCGTTCCGATGCTCTATGACGTGGGCACCCGCGATAGTC
GCAGCATCATGGACGTGGCCGTTTTCCGTCTGTCGAAGCGTGACCGACGAGCTGGCGAGGTGATCCGCTA
CGAGCTTCCAGACGGGCACGTAGAGGTTTCCGCAGGGCCGGCCGGCATGGCCAGTGTGTGGGATTACGAC
CTGGTACTGATGGCGGTTTCCCATCTAACCGAATCCATGAACCGATACCGGGAAGGGAAGGGAGACAAGC
CCGGCCGCGTGTTCCGTCCACACGTTGCGGACGTACTCAAGTTCTGCCGGCGAGCCGATGGCGGAAAGCA
GAAAGACGACCTGGTAGAAACCTGCATTCGGTTAAACACCACGCACGTTGCCATGCAGCGTACGAAGAAG
GCCAAGAACGGCCGCCTGGTGACGGTATCCGAGGGTGAAGCCTTGATTAGCCGCTACAAGATCGTAAAGA
GCGAAACCGGGCGGCCGGAGTACATCGAGATCGAGCTAGCTGATTGGATGTACCGCGAGATCACAGAAGG
CAAGAACCCGGACGTGCTGACGGTTCACCCCGATTACTTTTTGATCGATCCCGGCATCGGCCGTTTTCTC
TACCGCCTGGCACGCCGCGCCGCAGGCAAGGCAGAAGCCAGATGGTTGTTCAAGACGATCTACGAACGCA
GTGGCAGCGCCGGAGAGTTCAAGAAGTTCTGTTTCACCGTGCGCAAGCTGATCGGGTCAAATGACCTGCC
GGAGTACGATTTGAAGGAGGAGGCGGGGCAGGCTGGCCCGATCCTAGTCATGCGCTACCGCAACCTGATC
GAGGGCGAAGCATCCGCCGGTTCCTAATGTACGGAGCAGATGCTAGGGCAAATTGCCCTAGCAGGGGAAA
AAGGTCGAAAAGGACTCTTTCCTGTGGATAGCACGTACATTGGGAACCCAAAGCCGTACATTGGGAACCG
GAACCCGTACATTGGGAACCCAAAGCCGTACATTGGGAACCGGTCACACATGTAAGTGACTGATATAAAA
GAGAAAAAAGGCGATTTTTCCGCCTAAAACTCTTTAAAACTTATTAAAACTCTTAAAACCCGCCTGGCCT
GTGCATAACTGTCTGGCCAGCGCACAGCCGAAGAGCTGCAAAAAGCGCCTACCCTTCGGTCGCTGCGCTC
CCTACGCCCCGCCGCTTCGCGTCGGCCTATCGCGGCCGCTGGCCGCTCAAAAATGGCTGGCCTACGGCCA
GGCAATCTACCAGGGCGCGGACAAGCCGCGCCGTCGCCACTCGACCGCCGGCGCCCACATCAAGGCACCC
TGCCTCGCGCGTTTCGGTGATGACGGTGAAAACCTCTGACACATGCAGCTCCCGGTGACGGTCACAGCTT
GTCTGTAAGCGGATGCCGGGAGCAGACAAGCCCGTCAGGGCGCGTCAGCGGGTGTTGGCGGGTGTCGGGG
CGCAGCCATGACCCAGTCACGTAGCGATAGCGGAGTGTATACTGGCTTAACTATGCGGCATCAGAGCAGA
TTGTACTGAGAGTGCACCATATGCGGTGTGAAATACCGCACAGATGCGTAAGGAGAAAATACCGCATCAG
GCGCTCTTCCGCTTCCTCGCTCACTGACTCGCTGCGCTCGGTCGTTCGGCTGCGGCGAGCGGTATCAGCT
CACTCAAAGGCGGTAATACGGTTATCCACAGAATCAGGGGATAACGCAGGAAAGAACATGTGAGCAAAAG
GCCAGCAAAAGGCCAGGAACCGTAAAAAGGCCGCGTTGCTGGCGTTTTTCCATAGGCTCCGCCCCCCTGA
CGAGCATCACAAAAATCGACGCTCAAGTCAGAGGTGGCGAAACCCGACAGGACTATAAAGATACCAGGCG
TTTCCCCCTGGAAGCTCCCTCGTGCGCTCTCCTGTTCCGACCCTGCCGCTTACCGGATACCTGTCCGCCT
TTCTCCCTTCGGGAAGCGTGGCGCTTTCTCATAGCTCACGCTGTAGGTATCTCAGTTCGGTGTAGGTCGT
TCGCTCCAAGCTGGGCTGTGTGCACGAACCCCCCGTTCAGCCCGACCGCTGCGCCTTATCCGGTAACTAT
CGTCTTGAGTCCAACCCGGTAAGACACGACTTATCGCCACTGGCAGCAGCCACTGGTAACAGGATTAGCA
GAGCGAGGTATGTAGGCGGTGCTACAGAGTTCTTGAAGTGGTGGCCTAACTACGGCTACACTAGAAGGAC
AGTATTTGGTATCTGCGCTCTGCTGAAGCCAGTTACCTTCGGAAAAAGAGTTGGTAGCTCTTGATCCGGC
AAACAAACCACCGCTGGTAGCGGTGGTTTTTTTGTTTGCAAGCAGCAGATTACGCGCAGAAAAAAAGGAT
CTCAAGAAGATCCTTTGATCTTTTCTACGGGGTCTGACGCTCAGTGGAACGAAAACTCACGTTAAGGGAT
TTTGGTCATGCATTCTAGGTGATTATTTGCCGACTACCTTGGTGATCTCGCCTTTCACGTAGTGGACAAA
TTCTTCCAACTGATCTGCGCGCGAGGCCAAGCGATCTTCTTCTTGTCCAAGATAAGCCTGTCTAGCTTCA
AGTATGACGGGCTGATACTGGGCCGGCAGGCGCTCCATTGCCCAGTCGGCAGCGACATCCTTCGGCGCGA
TTTTGCCGGTTACTGCGCTGTACCAAATGCGGGACAACGTAAGCACTACATTTCGCTCATCACCAGCCCA
GTCGGGCGGCGAGTTCCATAGCGTTAAGGTTTCATTTAGCGCCTCAAATAGATCCTGTTCAGGAACCGGA
TCAAAGAGTTCCTCCGCCGCTGGACCTACCAAGGCAACGCTATGTTCTCTTGCTTTTGTCAGCAAGATAG
CCAGATCAATGTCGATCGTGGCTGGCTCGAAGATACCTGCAAGAATGTCATTGCGCTGCCATTCTCCAAA
TTGCAGTTCGCGCTTAGCTGGATAACGCCACGGAATGATGTCGTCGTGCACAACAATGGTGACTTCTACA
GCGCGGAGAATCTCGCTCTCTCCAGGGGAAGCCGAAGTTTCCAAAAGGTCGTTGATCAAAGCTCGCCGCG
TTGTTTCATCAAGCCTTACGGTCACCGTAACCAGCAAATCAATATCACTGTGTGGCTTCAGGCCGCCATC
CACTGCGGAGCCGTACAAATGTACGGCCAGCAACGTCGGTTCGAGATGGCGCTCGATGACGCCAACTACC
TCTGATAGTTGAGTCGATACTTCGGCGATCACCGCTTCCCTCATAATGTTTAACTTTGTTTTAGGGCGAC
TGCCCTGCTGCGTAACATCGTTGCTGCTCCATAACATCAAACATCGACCCACGGCGTAACGCGCTTGCTG
CTTGGATGCCCGAGGCATAGACTGTACCCCAAAAAAACAGTCATAACAAGCCATGAAAACCGCCACTGCG
CCGTTACCACCGCTGCGTTCGGTCAAGGTTCTGGACCAGTTGCGTGAGCGCATACGCTACTTGCATTACA
GCTTACGAACCGAACAGGCTTATGTCCACTGGGTTCGTGCCTTCATCCGTTTCCACGGTGTGCGTCACCC
GGCAACCTTGGGTAGCAGCGAAGTCGAGGCATTTCTGTCCTGGCTGGAACAGAACTTATTATTTCCTTCC
TCTTTTCTACAGTATTTAAAGATACCCCAAGAAGCTAATTATAACAAGACGAACTCCAATTCACTGTTCC
TTGCATTCTAAAACCTTAAATACCAGAAAACAGCTTTTTCAAAGTTGTTTTCAAAGTTGGCGTATAACAT
AGTATCGACGGAGCCGATTTTGAAACCGCGGTGATCACAGGCAGCAACGCTCTGTCATCGTTACAATCAA
CATGCTACCCTCCGCGAGATCATCCGTGTTTCAAACCCGGCAGCTTAGTTGCCGTTCTTCCGAATAGCAT
CGGTAACATGAGCAAAGTCTGCCGCCTTACAACGGCTCTCCCGCTGACGCCGTCCCGGACTGATGGGCTG
CCTGTATCGAGTGGTGATTTTGTGCCGAGCTGCCGGTCGGGGAGCTGTTGGCTGGCTGGTGGCAGGATAT
ATTGTGGTGTAAACATAACGGATCCGGTCTCA
Features (pLannotate 1.2.2; 30 found; start..end, strand, type, name):
   1007..1259    -  terminator     NOS terminator: nopaline synthase terminator and poly(A) signal
   1302..2093    -  CDS            neo: KKA2_KLEPN - Also known as kan, nptII. Experimental evidence at protein level: Swiss-Prot protein existence level 1. Resistance to kanamycin, neomycin, paromomycin, ribostamycin, butirosin and gentamicin B. From Klebsiella pneumoniae.
   2127..2306    -  promoter       NOS promoter: nopaline synthase promoter
   3170..3514    +  promoter       CaMV 35S promoter: strong constitutive promoter from cauliflower mosaic virus
   3467..3513    +  promoter       minimal CaMV 35S promoter: minimal 35S promoter from cauliflower mosaic virus
   3546..3571    +  misc_feature   TMV Ω (fragment): translational enhancer from the tobacco mosaic virus 5'-leader sequence (Gallie et al., 1988)
   4532..4784    +  terminator     NOS terminator: nopaline synthase terminator and poly(A) signal
   4905..4992    +  promoter       AmpR promoter (fragment): bla
   5628..5972    +  promoter       CaMV 35S promoter: strong constitutive promoter from cauliflower mosaic virus
   5925..5971    +  promoter       minimal CaMV 35S promoter: minimal 35S promoter from cauliflower mosaic virus
   6004..6029    +  misc_feature   TMV Ω (fragment): translational enhancer from the tobacco mosaic virus 5'-leader sequence (Gallie et al., 1988)
   6873..7125    +  terminator     NOS terminator: nopaline synthase terminator and poly(A) signal
   7246..7333    +  promoter       AmpR promoter (fragment): bla
   7969..8313    +  promoter       CaMV 35S promoter: strong constitutive promoter from cauliflower mosaic virus
   8266..8312    +  promoter       minimal CaMV 35S promoter: minimal 35S promoter from cauliflower mosaic virus
   8345..8370    +  misc_feature   TMV Ω (fragment): translational enhancer from the tobacco mosaic virus 5'-leader sequence (Gallie et al., 1988)
   9679..9931    +  terminator     NOS terminator: nopaline synthase terminator and poly(A) signal
  10052..10139   +  promoter       AmpR promoter (fragment): bla
  10991..11015   +  misc_feature   RB T-DNA repeat: right border repeat from nopaline C58 T-DNA
  11355..11756   +  CDS            Y4CG_SINFN (fragment): Protein inferred from homology: Swiss-Prot protein existence level 3. From Sinorhizobium fredii (strain NBRC 101917 / NGR234).
  12316..12945   +  CDS            pVS1 StaA: stability protein from the Pseudomonas plasmid pVS1 (Heeb et al., 2000)
  13374..14447   +  CDS            pVS1 RepA: replication protein from the Pseudomonas plasmid pVS1 (Heeb et al., 2000)
  14513..14707   +  rep_origin     pVS1 oriV: origin of replication for the Pseudomonas plasmid pVS1 (Heeb et al., 2000)
  14910..14949   +  CDS            rop (fragment): Rop protein, which maintains plasmids at low copy number; rop
  15051..15191   +  misc_feature   bom: basis of mobility region from pBR322
  15377..15965   -  rep_origin     ori: high-copy-number ColE1/pMB1/pBR322/pUC origin of replication
  16056..16844   -  CDS            aadA: S3AD_ECOLX - Experimental evidence at protein level: Swiss-Prot protein existence level 1. Mediates bacterial resistance to the antibiotics streptomycin and spectinomycin. From Escherichia coli.
  16851..16907   -  CDS            GmR (fragment): gentamycin acetyltransferase; aacC1; confers resistance to gentamycin
  17083..17106   -  promoter       Pc promoter (fragment): intI1 (promoter lies within the coding sequence); class 1 integron promoter
  17630..17654   +  misc_feature   LB T-DNA repeat: left border repeat from nopaline C58 T-DNA
