[The description below was written by a language model from this plasmid's Addgene catalogue record and pLannotate feature annotations shown in this document.]
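Description:
GB4405 is a GoldenBraid-type plant binary vector built on the pDGB3_omega1 backbone, itself derived from pCambia1302, and catalogued as a synthetic biology module. The 17.7 kb plasmid carries a high-copy ColE1/pUC-type origin with the pBR322 bom region for propagation in E. coli, and the pVS1 oriV with its RepA replication and StaA stability genes, elements that typically support maintenance in Agrobacterium. Bacterial selection is by spectinomycin through the aadA gene. Left and right border repeats from nopaline C58 T-DNA delimit the region intended for transfer into plant cells.

The payload, assembled through BsmBI sites that were destroyed during cloning and domesticated by removal of internal BsaI and BsmBI sites, is a multigene array named SF-MAR10-SF-nptII-CPH-LUZ-H3H-MAR10-SF. On the reverse strand, nptII sits between the NOS promoter and NOS terminator, providing a kanamycin-class selectable marker for transformed plants. Three forward-strand transcription units follow, each composed of a CaMV 35S promoter, a fragment of the TMV Ω translational enhancer and a NOS terminator. According to the catalogue entry, these express the Neonothopanus nambi genes CPH, LUZ and H3H, although the automated annotation did not label those coding sequences, so their order is inferred from the insert name. In the fungal bioluminescence pathway, H3H (hispidin-3-hydroxylase) produces the luciferin, LUZ is the luciferase that oxidises it to emit light, and CPH (caffeylpyruvate hydrolase) recycles the reaction product.

The MAR10 elements described as insulators flank the array on both sides but are also unannotated in the feature table. The short AmpR promoter fragments after each unit probably lie in spacer sequence rather than marking functional elements. The associated publication describes a quantitative autonomous bioluminescence reporter system for plant synthetic biology, and this module supplies constitutively expressed components of that system.
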