Addgene plasmid #215256: GB4405
Purpose: Module for the expression of nptII, the N. nambi CPH, LUZ and H3H gene flankeds by insulators on both sides
Depositing lab: Diego Orzaez. Depositing organization: Instituto de Biologia Molecular y Celular de Plantas. Publication: A quantitative autonomous bioluminescence reporter system with a wide dynamic range for Plant Synthetic Biology. Calvache C, Vazquez-Vilar M, Moreno-Gimenez E, Orzaez D. Plant Biotechnol J. 2024 Jan;22(1):37-47. doi: 10.1111/pbi.14146. Epub 2023 Oct 26. PubMed 37882352.
Backbone
  Vector backbone: pDGB3_omega1
  Backbone manufacturer: self-made; derived from pCambia1302 generated at the Cambia Institute
  Vector type: Synthetic Biology
Growth in bacteria
  Bacterial resistance: Spectinomycin, 50 μg/mL
  Growth temperature: 37°C
  Growth strain: DH5alpha
  Copy number: High Copy
Gene/Insert
  Gene/Insert name: SF-MAR10-SF-nptII-CPH-LUZ-H3H-MAR10-SF
  Species: Synthetic
  Mutation: BsaI and BsmBI sites removed
  Cloning method: Restriction Enzyme; 5′ cloning site BsmBI (destroyed during cloning); 3′ cloning site BsmBI (destroyed during cloning)
Terms and licenses: Academic/Nonprofit Terms; Industry Terms: Not Available to Industry
How to cite: GB4405 was a gift from Diego Orzaez (Addgene plasmid # 215256 ; http://n2t.net/addgene:215256 ; RRID:Addgene_215256)
